>Addgene plasmid #97153 | pSI-check2-Cul1b-3'UTR | addgene full sequence | sequence record 182857 | Addgene NGS Result
GCTGGCCGCAATAAAATATCTTTATTTTCATTACATCTGTGTGTTGGTTTTTTGTGTGAGGATCTAAATG
AGTCTTCGGACCTCGCGGGGGCCGCTTAAGCGGTGGTTAGGGTTTGTCTGACGCGGGGGGAGGGGGAAGG
AACGAAACACTCTCATTCGGAGGCGGCTCGGGGTTTGGTCTTGGTGGCCACGGGCACGCAGAAGAGCGCC
GCGATCCTCTTAAGCACCCCCCCGCCCTCCGTGGAGGCGGGGGTTTGGTCGGCGGGTGGTAACTGGCGGG
CCGCTGACTCGGGCGGGTCGCGCGCCCCAGAGTGTGACCTTTTCGGTCTGCTCGCAGACCCCCGGGCGGC
GCCGCCGCGGCGGCGACGGGCTCGCTGGGTCCTAGGCTCCATGGGGACCGTATACGTGGACAGGCTCTGG
AGCATCCGCACGACTGCGGTGATATTACCGGAGACCTTCTGCGGGACGAGCCGGGTCACGCGGCTGACGC
GGAGCGTCCGTTGGGCGACAAACACCAGGACGGGGCACAGGTACACTATCTTGTCACCCGGAGGCGCGAG
GGACTGCAGGAGCTTCAGGGAGTGGCGCAGCTGCTTCATCCCCGTGGCCCGTTGCTCGCGTTTGCTGGCG
GTGTCCCCGGAAGAAATATATTTGCATGTCTTTAGTTCTATGATGACACAAACCCCGCCCAGCGTCTTGT
CATTGGCGAATTCGAACACGCAGATGCAGTCGGGGCGGCGCGGTCCCAGGTCCACTTCGCATATTAAGGT
GACGCGTGTGGCCTCGAACACCGAGCGACCCTGCAGCGACCCGCTTAAAAGCTTGGCATTCCGGTACTGT
TGGTAAAGCCACCATGGCCGATGCTAAGAACATTAAGAAGGGCCCTGCTCCCTTCTACCCTCTGGAGGAT
GGCACCGCTGGCGAGCAGCTGCACAAGGCCATGAAGAGGTATGCCCTGGTGCCTGGCACCATTGCCTTCA
CCGATGCCCACATTGAGGTGGACATCACCTATGCCGAGTACTTCGAGATGTCTGTGCGCCTGGCCGAGGC
CATGAAGAGGTACGGCCTGAACACCAACCACCGCATCGTGGTGTGCTCTGAGAACTCTCTGCAGTTCTTC
ATGCCAGTGCTGGGCGCCCTGTTCATCGGAGTGGCCGTGGCCCCTGCTAACGACATTTACAACGAGCGCG
AGCTGCTGAACAGCATGGGCATTTCTCAGCCTACCGTGGTGTTCGTGTCTAAGAAGGGCCTGCAGAAGAT
CCTGAACGTGCAGAAGAAGCTGCCTATCATCCAGAAGATCATCATCATGGACTCTAAGACCGACTACCAG
GGCTTCCAGAGCATGTACACATTCGTGACATCTCATCTGCCTCCTGGCTTCAACGAGTACGACTTCGTGC
CAGAGTCTTTCGACAGGGACAAAACCATTGCCCTGATCATGAACAGCTCTGGGTCTACCGGCCTGCCTAA
GGGCGTGGCCCTGCCTCATCGCACCGCCTGTGTGCGCTTCTCTCACGCCCGCGACCCTATTTTCGGCAAC
CAGATCATCCCCGACACCGCTATTCTGAGCGTGGTGCCATTCCACCACGGCTTCGGCATGTTCACCACCC
TGGGCTACCTGATTTGCGGCTTTCGGGTGGTGCTGATGTACCGCTTCGAGGAGGAGCTGTTCCTGCGCAG
CCTGCAAGACTACAAAATTCAGTCTGCCCTGCTGGTGCCAACCCTGTTCAGCTTCTTCGCTAAGAGCACC
CTGATCGACAAGTACGACCTGTCTAACCTGCACGAGATTGCCTCTGGCGGCGCCCCACTGTCTAAGGAGG
TGGGCGAAGCCGTGGCCAAGCGCTTTCATCTGCCAGGCATCCGCCAGGGCTACGGCCTGACCGAGACAAC
CAGCGCCATTCTGATTACCCCAGAGGGCGACGACAAGCCTGGCGCCGTGGGCAAGGTGGTGCCATTCTTC
GAGGCCAAGGTGGTGGACCTGGACACCGGCAAGACCCTGGGAGTGAACCAGCGCGGCGAGCTGTGTGTGC
GCGGCCCTATGATTATGTCCGGCTACGTGAATAACCCTGAGGCCACAAACGCCCTGATCGACAAGGACGG
CTGGCTGCACTCTGGCGACATTGCCTACTGGGACGAGGACGAGCACTTCTTCATCGTGGACCGCCTGAAG
TCTCTGATCAAGTACAAGGGCTACCAGGTGGCCCCAGCCGAGCTGGAGTCTATCCTGCTGCAGCACCCTA
ACATTTTCGACGCCGGAGTGGCCGGCCTGCCCGACGACGATGCCGGCGAGCTGCCTGCCGCCGTCGTCGT
GCTGGAACACGGCAAGACCATGACCGAGAAGGAGATCGTGGACTATGTGGCCAGCCAGGTGACAACCGCC
AAGAAGCTGCGCGGCGGAGTGGTGTTCGTGGACGAGGTGCCCAAGGGCCTGACCGGCAAGCTGGACGCCC
GCAAGATCCGCGAGATCCTGATCAAGGCTAAGAAAGGCGGCAAGATCGCCGTGTAATAATTCTAGAGTCG
GGGCGGCCGGCCGCTTCGAGCAGACATGATAAGATACATTGATGAGTTTGGACAAACCACAACTAGAATG
CAGTGAAAAAAATGCTTTATTTGTGAAATTTGTGATGCTATTGCTTTATTTGTAACCATTATAAGCTGCA
ATAAACAAGTTAACAACAACAATTGCATTCATTTTATGTTTCAGGTTCAGGGGGAGGTGTGGGAGGTTTT
TTAAAGCAAGTAAAACCTCTACAAATGTGGTAAAATCGATAAGGATCCAGGTGGCACTTTTCGGGGAAAT
GTGCGCGGAACCCCTATTTGTTTATTTTTCTAAATACATTCAAATATGTATCCGCTCATGAGACAATAAC
CCTGATAAATGCTTCAATAATATTGAAAAAGGAAGAGTATGAGTATTCAACATTTCCGTGTCGCCCTTAT
TCCCTTTTTTGCGGCATTTTGCCTTCCTGTTTTTGCTCACCCAGAAACGCTGGTGAAAGTAAAAGATGCT
GAAGATCAGTTGGGTGCACGAGTGGGTTACATCGAACTGGATCTCAACAGCGGTAAGATCCTTGAGAGTT
TTCGCCCCGAAGAACGTTTTCCAATGATGAGCACTTTTAAAGTTCTGCTATGTGGCGCGGTATTATCCCG
TATTGACGCCGGGCAAGAGCAACTCGGTCGCCGCATACACTATTCTCAGAATGACTTGGTTGAGTACTCA
CCAGTCACAGAAAAGCATCTTACGGATGGCATGACAGTAAGAGAATTATGCAGTGCTGCCATAACCATGA
GTGATAACACTGCGGCCAACTTACTTCTGACAACGATCGGAGGACCGAAGGAGCTAACCGCTTTTTTGCA
CAACATGGGGGATCATGTAACTCGCCTTGATCGTTGGGAACCGGAGCTGAATGAAGCCATACCAAACGAC
GAGCGTGACACCACGATGCCTGTAGCAATGGCAACAACGTTGCGCAAACTATTAACTGGCGAACTACTTA
CTCTAGCTTCCCGGCAACAATTAATAGACTGGATGGAGGCGGATAAAGTTGCAGGACCACTTCTGCGCTC
GGCCCTTCCGGCTGGCTGGTTTATTGCTGATAAATCTGGAGCCGGTGAGCGTGGGTCTCGCGGTATCATT
GCAGCACTGGGGCCAGATGGTAAGCCCTCCCGTATCGTAGTTATCTACACGACGGGGAGTCAGGCAACTA
TGGATGAACGAAATAGACAGATCGCTGAGATAGGTGCCTCACTGATTAAGCATTGGTAACTGTCAGACCA
AGTTTACTCATATATACTTTAGATTGATTTAAAACTTCATTTTTAATTTAAAAGGATCTAGGTGAAGATC
CTTTTTGATAATCTCATGACCAAAATCCCTTAACGTGAGTTTTCGTTCCACTGAGCGTCAGACCCCGTAG
AAAAGATCAAAGGATCTTCTTGAGATCCTTTTTTTCTGCGCGTAATCTGCTGCTTGCAAACAAAAAAACC
ACCGCTACCAGCGGTGGTTTGTTTGCCGGATCAAGAGCTACCAACTCTTTTTCCGAAGGTAACTGGCTTC
AGCAGAGCGCAGATACCAAATACTGTTCTTCTAGTGTAGCCGTAGTTAGGCCACCACTTCAAGAACTCTG
TAGCACCGCCTACATACCTCGCTCTGCTAATCCTGTTACCAGTGGCTGCTGCCAGTGGCGATAAGTCGTG
TCTTACCGGGTTGGACTCAAGACGATAGTTACCGGATAAGGCGCAGCGGTCGGGCTGAACGGGGGGTTCG
TGCACACAGCCCAGCTTGGAGCGAACGACCTACACCGAACTGAGATACCTACAGCGTGAGCTATGAGAAA
GCGCCACGCTTCCCGAAGGGAGAAAGGCGGACAGGTATCCGGTAAGCGGCAGGGTCGGAACAGGAGAGCG
CACGAGGGAGCTTCCAGGGGGAAACGCCTGGTATCTTTATAGTCCTGTCGGGTTTCGCCACCTCTGACTT
GAGCGTCGATTTTTGTGATGCTCGTCAGGGGGGCGGAGCCTATGGAAAAACGCCAGCAACGCGGCCTTTT
TACGGTTCCTGGCCTTTTGCTGGCCTTTTGCTCACATGGCTCGACAGATCTGCGCAGCACCATGGCCTGA
AATAACCTCTGAAAGAGGAACTTGGTTAGGTACCTTCTGAGGCGGAAAGAACCAGCTGTGGAATGTGTGT
CAGTTAGGGTGTGGAAAGTCCCCAGGCTCCCCAGCAGGCAGAAGTATGCAAAGCATGCATCTCAATTAGT
CAGCAACCAGGTGTGGAAAGTCCCCAGGCTCCCCAGCAGGCAGAAGTATGCAAAGCATGCATCTCAATTA
GTCAGCAACCATAGTCCCGCCCCTAACTCCGCCCATCCCGCCCCTAACTCCGCCCAGTTCCGCCCATTCT
CCGCCCCATGGCTGACTAATTTTTTTTATTTATGCAGAGGCCGAGGCCGCCTCGGCCTCTGAGCTATTCC
AGAAGTAGTGAGGAGGCTTTTTTGGAGGCCTAGGCTTTTGCAAAAAGCTTGATTCTTCTGACACAACAGT
CTCGAACTTAAGCTGCAGAAGTTGGTCGTGAGGCACTGGGCAGGTAAGTATCAAGGTTACAAGACAGGTT
TAAGGAGACCAATAGAAACTGGGCTTGTCGAGACAGAGAAGACTCTTGCGTTTCTGATAGGCACCTATTG
GTCTTACTGACATCCACTTTGCCTTTCTCTCCACAGGTGTCCACTCCCAGTTCAATTACAGCTCTTAAGG
CTAGAGTACTTAATACGACTCACTATAGGCTAGCCACCATGGCTTCCAAGGTGTACGACCCCGAGCAACG
CAAACGCATGATCACTGGGCCTCAGTGGTGGGCTCGCTGCAAGCAAATGAACGTGCTGGACTCCTTCATC
AACTACTATGATTCCGAGAAGCACGCCGAGAACGCCGTGATTTTTCTGCATGGTAACGCTGCCTCCAGCT
ACCTGTGGAGGCACGTCGTGCCTCACATCGAGCCCGTGGCTAGATGCATCATCCCTGATCTGATCGGAAT
GGGTAAGTCCGGCAAGAGCGGGAATGGCTCATATCGCCTCCTGGATCACTACAAGTACCTCACCGCTTGG
TTCGAGCTGCTGAACCTTCCAAAGAAAATCATCTTTGTGGGCCACGACTGGGGGGCTTGTCTGGCCTTTC
ACTACTCCTACGAGCACCAAGACAAGATCAAGGCCATCGTCCATGCTGAGAGTGTCGTGGACGTGATCGA
GTCCTGGGACGAGTGGCCTGACATCGAGGAGGATATCGCCCTGATCAAGAGCGAAGAGGGCGAGAAAATG
GTGCTTGAGAATAACTTCTTCGTCGAGACCATGCTCCCAAGCAAGATCATGCGGAAACTGGAGCCTGAGG
AGTTCGCTGCCTACCTGGAGCCATTCAAGGAGAAGGGCGAGGTTAGACGGCCTACCCTCTCCTGGCCTCG
CGAGATCCCTCTCGTTAAGGGAGGCAAGCCCGACGTCGTCCAGATTGTCCGCAACTACAACGCCTACCTT
CGGGCCAGCGACGATCTGCCTAAGATGTTCATCGAGTCCGACCCTGGGTTCTTTTCCAACGCTATTGTCG
AGGGAGCTAAGAAGTTCCCTAACACCGAGTTCGTGAAGGTGAAGGGCCTCCACTTCAGCCAGGAGGACGC
TCCAGATGAAATGGGTAAGTACATCAAGAGCTTCGTGGAGCGCGTGCTGAAGAACGAGCAGTAATTCTAG
GCGATCGCTCGAGAAACAACATCCTCTGGAGTTTGCCGTCCTTCCTGAGATGCATCTTTTTGAGGAGCGT
CAAGAGTGGACGCACACATACCGAGGACTCTCAAGACATTGCTGAGTAAGACACTGGACTTTTTCCCTTT
AAACCCAGACTGCTAAAGCGGCCAGTCTTTGTCTTTATGCCCTTAAGCTGCTCAGGATTGCCATTTACTT
TTTAAAGATGTAAATAACTGGACATTGAACTAAACTCATAGTGGGACCCAGCGTCAGGGTTGCATGCTAT
AATGCCTCTCAATATAAAAGGACAAAAACTGATTAATTGTGATTCCGTCTTTGGGAAACTGACATATTGA
GCGGCC
Features (pLannotate 1.2.2; 12 found; start..end, strand, type, name):
     10..58      +  polyA_signal   poly(A) signal: synthetic polyadenylation signal
     67..818     +  promoter       HSV TK promoter: herpes simplex virus thymidine kinase promoter
    854..2506    +  CDS            luciferase: firefly luciferase; luc+; enhanced luc+ version of the luciferase gene AAS38485.1 42718124.0
   2550..2671    -  polyA_signal   SV40 poly(A) signal: SV40 polyadenylation signal
   2694..2762    -  CDS            large T antigen (fragment): large T antigen from SV40 (simian virus 40)
   2804..2908    +  promoter       AmpR promoter: bla
   2909..3769    +  CDS            AmpR: β-lactamase; bla; confers resistance to ampicillin, carbenicillin, and related antibiotics
   3940..4528    +  rep_origin     ori: high-copy-number ColE1/pMB1/pBR322/pUC origin of replication
   4657..5014    +  promoter       SV40 promoter: SV40 enhancer and early promoter
   5084..5216    +  intron         chimeric intron: chimera between introns from human β-globin and immunoglobulin heavy chain genes
   5261..5279    +  promoter       T7 promoter: promoter for bacteriophage T7 RNA polymerase
   5289..6224    +  CDS            hRluc: Renilla luciferase human codon-optimized
