[The description below was written by a language model from this plasmid's Addgene catalogue record and pLannotate feature annotations shown in this document.]
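Description:
pSI-check2-Cul1b-3'UTR is a mammalian expression reporter plasmid built on the psiCHECK-2 backbone and intended for dual luciferase reporter assays. It is maintained in bacteria as a high-copy plasmid through a ColE1/pUC-type origin of replication and is selected with ampicillin via the β-lactamase (AmpR) gene and its native promoter.

The plasmid carries two independent luciferase expression units. In the first, the SV40 enhancer/early promoter, followed by a chimeric β-globin/immunoglobulin intron that improves transcript processing, drives human codon-optimized Renilla luciferase (hRluc). A T7 promoter sits just upstream of the coding sequence and would allow in vitro transcription. The insert, a roughly 350 bp fragment of the 3' untranslated region of zebrafish (Danio rerio) Cul1b, is not annotated in the feature table. The unannotated stretch between the end of hRluc and the synthetic poly(A) signal (across the origin of the circular map) is about the right size to hold it, consistent with the usual psiCHECK-2 design, although the cloning sites are not recorded. In that position the UTR becomes part of the Renilla transcript, so any factor acting on the UTR to destabilize the mRNA or repress its translation lowers Renilla signal. The second unit uses the HSV thymidine kinase promoter to express firefly luciferase (luc+) with an SV40 poly(A) signal, giving an internal control for normalizing transfection efficiency and cell number.

The associated publication concerns microRNA-223 and NF-κB signalling, which suggests the construct was used to test whether the Cul1b 3'UTR is targeted by that microRNA, although the record itself states only the dual luciferase purpose.
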