Addgene plasmid #97153: pSI-check2-Cul1b-3'UTR
Purpose: For dual luciferase report assay
Depositing lab: Qing Deng. Depositing organization: Purdue University. Publication: MicroRNA-223 Suppresses the Canonical NF-kappaB Pathway in Basal Keratinocytes to Dampen Neutrophilic Inflammation. Zhou W, Pal AS, Hsu AY, Gurol T, Zhu X, Wirbisky-Hershberger SE, Freeman JL, Kasinski AL, Deng Q. Cell Rep. 2018 Feb 13;22(7):1810-1823. doi: 10.1016/j.celrep.2018.01.058. PubMed 29444433.
Backbone
  Vector backbone: Psi-check2
  Vector type: Mammalian Expression
Growth in bacteria
  Bacterial resistance: Ampicillin, 100 μg/mL
  Growth temperature: 37°C
  Growth strain: DH5alpha
  Copy number: High Copy
Gene/Insert
  Gene/Insert name: Cul1b 3'UTR
  Species: D. rerio (zebrafish)
  Insert size (bp): 350
  Cloning method: Restriction Enzyme; 5′ cloning site unknown (unknown if destroyed); 3′ cloning site unknown (unknown if destroyed)
Terms and licenses: Academic/Nonprofit Terms; Industry Terms: Not Available to Industry
How to cite: pSI-check2-Cul1b-3'UTR was a gift from Qing Deng (Addgene plasmid # 97153 ; http://n2t.net/addgene:97153 ; RRID:Addgene_97153)
